>Addgene plasmid #103632 | LSB-hsa-miR-548d-5p | depositor full sequence | sequence record 196312 | Full Sequence
AATTGAGGGGATAACGCAGGAAAGAACATGTGAGCAAAAGGCCAGCAAAAGGCCAGGAACCGTAAAAAGG
CCGCGTTGCTGGCGTTTTTCCATAGGCTCCGCCCCCCTGACGAGCATCACAAAAATCGACGCTCAAGTCA
GAGGTGGCGAAACCCGACAGGACTATAAAGATACCAGGCGTTTCCCCCTGGAAGCTCCCTCGTGCGCTCT
CCTGTTCCGACCCTGCCGCTTACCGGATACCTGTCCGCCTTTCTCCCTTCGGGAAGCGTGGCGCTTTCTC
ATAGCTCACGCTGTAGGTATCTCAGTTCGGTGTAGGTCGTTCGCTCCAAGCTGGGCTGTGTGCACGAACC
CCCCGTTCAGCCCGACCGCTGCGCCTTATCCGGTAACTATCGTCTTGAGTCCAACCCGGTAAGACACGAC
TTATCGCCACTGGCAGCAGCCACTGGTAACAGGATTAGCAGAGCGAGGTATGTAGGCGGTGCTACAGAGT
TCTTGAAGTGGTGGCCTAACTACGGCTACACTAGAAGAACAGTATTTGGTATCTGCGCTCTGCTGAAGCC
AGTTACCTTCGGAAAAAGAGTTGGTAGCTCTTGATCCGGCAAACAAACCACCGCTGGTAGCGGTGGTTTT
TTTGTTTGCAAGCAGCAGATTACGCGCAGAAAAAAAGGATCTCAAGAAGATCCTTTGATCTTTTCTACGG
GGTCTGACGCTCAGTGGAACGAAAACTCACGTTAAGGGATTTTGGTCATGAGATTATCAAAAAGGATCTT
CACCTAGATCCTTTTAAATTAAAAATGAAGTTTTAAATCAATCTAAAGTATATATGAGTAAACTTGGTCT
GACAGTTACCAATGCTTAATCAGTGAGGCACCTATCTCAGCGATCTGTCTATTTCGTTCATCCATAGTTG
CCTGACTCCCCGTCGTGTAGATAACTACGATACGGGAGGGCTTACCATCTGGCCCCAGTGCTGCAATGAT
ACCGCGAGAACCACGCTCACCGGCTCCAGATTTATCAGCAATAAACCAGCCAGCCGGAAGGGCCGAGCGC
AGAAGTGGTCCTGCAACTTTATCCGCCTCCATCCAGTCTATTAATTGTTGCCGGGAAGCTAGAGTAAGTA
GTTCGCCAGTTAATAGTTTGCGCAACGTTGTTGCCATTGCTACAGGCATCGTGGTGTCACGCTCGTCGTT
TGGTATGGCTTCATTCAGCTCCGGTTCCCAACGATCAAGGCGAGTTACATGATCCCCCATGTTGTGCAAA
AAAGCGGTTAGCTCCTTCGGTCCTCCGATCGTTGTCAGAAGTAAGTTGGCCGCAGTGTTATCACTCATGG
TTATGGCAGCACTGCATAATTCTCTTACTGTCATGCCATCCGTAAGATGCTTTTCTGTGACTGGTGAGTA
CTCAACCAAGTCATTCTGAGAATAGTGTATGCGGCGACCGAGTTGCTCTTGCCCGGCGTCAATACGGGAT
AATACCGCGCCACATAGCAGAACTTTAAAAGTGCTCATCATTGGAAAACGTTCTTCGGGGCGAAAACTCT
CAAGGATCTTACCGCTGTTGAGATCCAGTTCGATGTAACCCACTCGTGCACCCAACTGATCTTCAGCATC
TTTTACTTTCACCAGCGTTTCTGGGTGAGCAAAAACAGGAAGGCAAAATGCCGCAAAAAAGGGAATAAGG
GCGACACGGAAATGTTGAATACTCATACTCTTCCTTTTTCAATATTATTGAAGCATTTATCAGGGTTATT
GTCTCATGAGCGGATACATATTTGAATGTAGCTCCGAATTTCTCGAGGGCTTGTCGACGACGGCGGTCTC
CGTCGTCAGGATCATGAATTCGACCCGCCTGCCACCATGACCGAGTACAAGCCCACGGTGCGCCTCGCCA
CCCGCGACGACGTCCCCCGGGCCGTACGCACCCTCGCCGCCGCGTTCGCCGACTACCCCGCCACGCGCCA
CACCGTCGACCCGGACCGCCACATCGAGCGGGTCACCGAGCTGCAAGAACTCTTCCTCACGCGCGTCGGG
CTCGACATCGGCAAGGTGTGGGTCGCGGACGACGGCGCCGCGGTGGCGGTCTGGACCACGCCGGAGAGCG
TCGAAGCGGGGGCGGTGTTCGCCGAGATCGGCCCGCGCATGGCCGAGTTGAGCGGTTCCCGGCTGGCCGC
GCAGCAACAGATGGAAGGCCTCCTGGCGCCGCACCGGCCCAAGGAGCCCGCGTGGTTCCTGGCCACCGTC
GGCGTCTCGCCCGACCACCAGGGCAAGGGTCTGGGCAGCGCCGTCGTGCTCCCCGGAGTGGAGGCGGCCG
AGCGCGCCGGGGTGCCCGCCTTCCTGGAGACATCCGCGCCCCGCAACCTCCCCTTCTACGAGCGGCTCGG
CTTCACCGTCACCGCCGACGTCGAGGTGCCCGAAGGACCGCGCACCTGGTGCATGACCCGCAAGCCCGGT
GCCTGATACGCGTGAATTCACTCCTCAGGTGCAGGCTGCCTATCAGAAGGTGGTGGCTGGTGTGGCCAAT
GCCCTGGCTCACAAATACCACTGAGATCTTTTTCCCTCTGCCAAAAATTATGGGGACATCATGAAGCCCC
TTGAGCATCTGACTTCTGGCTAATAAAGGAAATTTATTTTCATTGCAATAGTGTGTTGGAATTTTTTGTG
TCTCTCACTCGGAAGGACATATGGGAGGGCAAATCATTTAAAACATCAGAATGAGTATTTGGTTTAGAGT
TTGGCAACATATGCCCATATGCTGGCTGCCATGAACAAAGGTTGGCTATAAAGAGGTCATCAGTATATGA
AACAGCCCCCTGCTGTCCATTCCTTATTCCATAGAAAAGCCTTGACTTGAGGTTAGATTTTTTTTATATT
TTGTTTTGTGTTATTTTTTTCTTTAACATCCCTAAAATTTTCCTTACATGTTTTACTAGCCAGATTTTTC
CTCCTCTCCTGACTACTCCCAGTCATAGCTGTCCCTCTTCTCTTATGGAGATCCCTCGACCTGCAGCCCA
AGCTTGAATTCTCTAGAATTACCCTGTTATCCCTATGCTTGGTTTACCGAGCTCTTATTGGTTTTCAAAC
TTCATTGACTGTGCCCAACGCGCCTGGGAGCTCACGGGGACAGCCCCCCCCCAAAGCCCCCAGGGATGTA
ATTACGTCCCTCCCCCGCTAGGGGGCAGCAGCGAGCCGCCCGGGGCTCCGCTCCGGTCCGGCGCTCCCCC
CGCATCCCCGAGCCGGCAGCGTGCGGGGACAGCCCGGGCACGGGGAAGGTGGCACGGGATCGCTTTCCTC
TGAACGCTTCTCGCTGCTCTTTGAGCCTGCAGACACCTGGGGGGATACGGGGAAAAAGCTAGGCTGAAAG
ACCGGTTCTTAGAATGACACGCGCCTGGGAGCTCACGGGGACAGCCCCCCCCCAAAGCCCCCAGGGATGT
AATTACGTCCCTCCCCCGCTAGGGGGCAGCAGCGAGCCGCCCGGGGCTCCGCTCCGGTCCGGCGCTCCCC
CCGCATCCCCGAGCCGGCAGCGTGCGGGGACAGCCCGGGCACGGGGAAGGTGGCACGGGATCGCTTTCCT
CTGAACGCTTCTCGCTGCTCTTTGAGCCTGCAGACACCTGGGGGGATACGGGGAAAAAGCTAACTTCTGA
GACGACAACTTTGTATAGAAAAGTTGGCTCCGAATTCGCCCTTGACAGCAGAGATCCAGTTTGGTTAATT
AATTGGCTCCGGTGCCCGTCAGTGGGCAGAGCGCACATCGCCCACAGTCCCCGAGAAGTTGTGGGGAGGG
GTCGGCAATTGAACCGGTGCCTAGAGAAGGTGGCGCGGGGTAAACTGGGAAAGTGATGTCGTGTACTGGC
TCCGCCTTTTTCCCGAGGGTGGGGGAGAACCGTATATAAGTGCAGTAGTCGCCGTGAACGTTCTTTTTCG
CAACGGGTTTGCCGCCAGAACACAGGTAAGTGCCGTGTGTGGTTCCCGCGGGCCTGGCCTCTTTACGGGT
TATGGCCCTTGCGTGCCTTGAATTACTTCCACCTGGCTGCAGTACGTGATTCTTGATCCCGAGCTTCGGG
TTGGAAGTGGGTGGGAGAGTTCGAGGCCTTGCGCTTAAGGAGCCCCTTCGCCTCGTGCTTGAGTTGAGGC
CTGGCCTGGGCGCTGGGGCCGCCGCGTGCGAATCTGGTGGCACCTTCGCGCCTGTCTCGCTGCTTTCGAT
AAGTCTCTAGCCATTTAAAATTTTTGATGACCTGCTGCGACGCTTTTTTTCTGGCAAGATAGTCTTGTAA
ATGCGGGCCAAGATCTGCACACTGGTATTTCGGTTTTTGGGGCCGCGGGCGGCGACGGGGCCCGTGCGTC
CCAGCGCACATGTTCGGCGAGGCGGGGCCTGCGAGCGCGGCCACCGAGAATCGGACGGGGGTAGTCTCAA
GCTGGCCGGCCTGCTCTGGTGCCTGGCCTCGCGCCGCCGTGTATCGCCCCGCCCTGGGCGGCAAGGCTGG
CCCGGTCGGCACCAGTTGCGTGAGCGGAAAGATGGCCGCTTCCCGGCCCTGCTGCAGGGAGCTCAAAATG
GAGGACGCGGCGCTCGGGAGAGCGGGCGGGTGAGTCACCCACACAAAGGAAAAGGGCCTTTCCGTCCTCA
GCCGTCGCTTCATGTGACTCCACGGAGTACCGGGCGCCGTCCAGGCACCTCGATTAGTTCTCGAGCTTTT
GGAGTACGTCGTCTTTAGGTTGGGGGGAGGGGTTTTATGCGATGGAGTTTCCCCACACTGAGTGGGTGGA
GACTGAAGTTAGGCCAGCTTGGCACTTGATGTAATTCTCCTTGGAATTTGCCCTTTTTGAGTTTGGATCT
TGGTTCATTCTCAAGCCTCAGACAGTGGTTCAAAGTTTTTTTCTTCCATTTCAGGTGTCGTGAGAAGGGC
GAATTCGACCCAAGTTTGTACAAAAAAGCAGGCTGGATCCAGGTGCCACCATGGTGAGCGAGCTGATTAA
GGAGAACATGCACATGAAGCTGTACATGGAGGGCACCGTGAACAACCACCACTTCAAGTGCACATCCGAG
GGCGAAGGCAAGCCCTACGAGGGCACCCAGACCATGAGAATCAAGGCGGTCGAGGGCGGCCCTCTCCCCT
TCGCCTTCGACATCCTGGCTACCAGCTTCATGTACGGCAGCAAAACCTTCATCAACCACACCCAGGGCAT
CCCCGACTTCTTTAAGCAGTCCTTCCCCGAGGGCTTCACATGGGAGAGAGTCACCACATACGAAGATGGG
GGCGTGCTGACCGCTACCCAGGACACCAGCCTCCAGGACGGCTGCCTCATCTACAACGTCAAGATCAGAG
GGGTGAACTTCCCATCCAACGGCCCTGTGATGCAGAAGAAAACACTCGGCTGGGAGGCCTCCACCGAGAC
ACTGTACCCCGCTGACGGCGGCCTGGAAGGCAGAGCCGACATGGCCCTGAAGCTCGTGGGCGGGGGCCAC
CTGATCTGCAACCTTAAGACCACATACAGATCCAAGAAACCCGCTAAGAACCTCAAGATGCCCGGCGTCT
ACTATGTGGACAGGAGACTGGAAAGAATCAAGGAGGCCGACAAAGAGACATACGTCGAGCAGCACGAGGT
GGCTGTGGCCAGATACTGCGACCTCCCTAGCAAACTGGGGCACAAACTTAATTGAGAATTCTACCACCCA
GCTTTCTTGTACAAAGTGGTACGTCTCAAGACCAGAGGTCTCTGCTTACGTGTAAGGCAAAAACCACAAT
TACTTTTGGCAAAAACCACAATTACTTTTGGCAAAAACCACAATTACTTTTGGCAAAAACCACAATTACT
TTTCAACCAGAAGAGACCTGTGCTTCACTCCTCAGGTGCAGGCTGCCTATCAGAAGGTGGTGGCTGGTGT
GGCCAATGCCCTGGCTCACAAATACCACTGAGATCTTTTTCCCTCTGCCAAAAATTATGGGGACATCATG
AAGCCCCTTGAGCATCTGACTTCTGGCTAATAAAGGAAATTTATTTTCATTGCAATAGTGTGTTGGAATT
TTTTGTGTCTCTCACTCGGAAGGACATATGGGAGGGCAAATCATTTAAAACATCAGAATGAGTATTTGGT
TTAGAGTTTGGCAACATATGCCCATATGCTGGCTGCCATGAACAAAGGTTGGCTATAAAGAGGTCATCAG
TATATGAAACAGCCCCCTGCTGTCCATTCCTTATTCCATAGAAAAGCCTTGACTTGAGGTTAGATTTTTT
TTATATTTTGTTTTGTGTTATTTTTTTCTTTAACATCCCTAAAATTTTCCTTACATGTTTTACTAGCCAG
ATTTTTCCTCCTCTCCTGACTACTCCCAGTCATAGCTGTCCCTCTTCTCTTATGGAGATCCCGAGCGGTG
CGTTTTTATGCTTGTAGTATTGTATAATGTTTTTAAGATCCAAGCTTCTGACCTCTTCTCTTCCTCCCAC
AGGGCCTCGAGACAATTGCATCGATGGTACCAGTGAAAGTCTGCAATGAATTCGAGTTGGCGCGCCTGTC
ATTCTAAATCTCTCTTTCAGCCTAAAGCTTTTTCCCCGTATCCCCCCAGGTGTCTGCAGGCTCAAAGAGC
AGCGAGAAGCGTTCAGAGGAAAGCGATCCCGTGCCACCTTCCCCGTGCCCGGGCTGTCCCCGCACGCTGC
CGGCTCGGGGATGCGGGGGGAGCGCCGGACCGGAGCGGAGCCCCGGGCGGCTCGCTGCTGCCCCCTAGCG
GGGGAGGGACGTAATTACATCCCTGGGGGCTTTGGGAGGGGGCTGTCCCCGTGAGCTCCCAGGCGCGCCT
GTCATTCTAAATCTCTCTTTCAGCCTAAAGCTTTTTCCCCGTATCCCCCCAGGTGTCTGCAGGCTCAAAG
AGCAGCGAGAAGCGTTCAGAGGAAAGCGATCCCGTGCCACCTTCCCCGTGCCCGGGCTGTCCCCGCACGC
TGCCGGCTCGGGGATGCGGGGGGAGCGCCGGACCGGAGCGGAGCCCCGGGCGGCTCGCTGCTGCCCCCTA
GCGGGGGAGGGACGTAATTACATCCCTGGGGGCTTTGGGGGGGGGCTGTCCCCGTGAGCTCCCAGGCGCG
CCAACTCGGTACCGTATCGATGTCGACGTTAACGCTAGTGATATCAACTTTGTATAGAAAAGTTGGCTCC
GAATTCGCCCTTGACAGCAGAGATCCAGTTTGGTTAATTAATTGGCTCCGGTGCCCGTCAGTGGGCAGAG
CGCACATCGCCCACAGTCCCCGAGAAGTTGTGGGGAGGGGTCGGCAATTGAACCGGTGCCTAGAGAAGGT
GGCGCGGGGTAAACTGGGAAAGTGATGTCGTGTACTGGCTCCGCCTTTTTCCCGAGGGTGGGGGAGAACC
GTATATAAGTGCAGTAGTCGCCGTGAACGTTCTTTTTCGCAACGGGTTTGCCGCCAGAACACAGGTAAGT
GCCGTGTGTGGTTCCCGCGGGCCTGGCCTCTTTACGGGTTATGGCCCTTGCGTGCCTTGAATTACTTCCA
CCTGGCTGCAGTACGTGATTCTTGATCCCGAGCTTCGGGTTGGAAGTGGGTGGGAGAGTTCGAGGCCTTG
CGCTTAAGGAGCCCCTTCGCCTCGTGCTTGAGTTGAGGCCTGGCCTGGGCGCTGGGGCCGCCGCGTGCGA
ATCTGGTGGCACCTTCGCGCCTGTCTCGCTGCTTTCGATAAGTCTCTAGCCATTTAAAATTTTTGATGAC
CTGCTGCGACGCTTTTTTTCTGGCAAGATAGTCTTGTAAATGCGGGCCAAGATCTGCACACTGGTATTTC
GGTTTTTGGGGCCGCGGGCGGCGACGGGGCCCGTGCGTCCCAGCGCACATGTTCGGCGAGGCGGGGCCTG
CGAGCGCGGCCACCGAGAATCGGACGGGGGTAGTCTCAAGCTGGCCGGCCTGCTCTGGTGCCTGGCCTCG
CGCCGCCGTGTATCGCCCCGCCCTGGGCGGCAAGGCTGGCCCGGTCGGCACCAGTTGCGTGAGCGGAAAG
ATGGCCGCTTCCCGGCCCTGCTGCAGGGAGCTCAAAATGGAGGACGCGGCGCTCGGGAGAGCGGGCGGGT
GAGTCACCCACACAAAGGAAAAGGGCCTTTCCGTCCTCAGCCGTCGCTTCATGTGACTCCACGGAGTACC
GGGCGCCGTCCAGGCACCTCGATTAGTTCTCGAGCTTTTGGAGTACGTCGTCTTTAGGTTGGGGGGAGGG
GTTTTATGCGATGGAGTTTCCCCACACTGAGTGGGTGGAGACTGAAGTTAGGCCAGCTTGGCACTTGATG
TAATTCTCCTTGGAATTTGCCCTTTTTGAGTTTGGATCTTGGTTCATTCTCAAGCCTCAGACAGTGGTTC
AAAGTTTTTTTCTTCCATTTCAGGTGTCGTGAGAAGGGCGAATTCGACCCAAGTTTGTACAAAAAAGCAG
GCTCGCCACCATGGTGAGCAAGGGCGAGGAGCTGTTCACCGGGGTGGTGCCCATCCTGGTCGAGCTGGAC
GGCGACGTAAACGGCCACAAGTTCAGCGTGAGGGGCGAGGGCGAGGGCGATGCCACCAACGGCAAGCTGA
CCCTGAAGTTCATCTGCACCACCGGCAAGCTGCCCGTGCCCTGGCCCACCCTCGTGACCACCCTGAGCCA
CGGCGTGCAGTGCTTCGCCCGCTACCCCGACCACATGAAGCAGCACGACTTCTTCAAGTCCGCCATGCCC
GAAGGCTACGTCCAGGAGCGCACCATCTTCTTCAAGGACGACGGCACCTACAAGACCCGCGCCGAGGTGA
AGTTCGAGGGCGACACCCTAGTGAACCGCATCGAGCTGAAGGGCGTCGACTTCAAGGAGGACGGCAACAT
CCTGGGGCACAAGCTGGAGTACAACTTCAACAGCCACAACATCTATATCATGGCCGTCAAGCAGAAGAAC
GGCATCAAGGTGAACTTCAAGATCCGCCACAACGTGGAGGACGGCAGCGTGCAGCTCGCCGACCACTACC
AGCAGAACACCCCCATCGGCGACGGCCCCGTGCTGCTGCCCGACAGCCACTACCTGAGCACCCAGTCCGT
GCTGAGCAAAGACCCCAACGAGAAGCGCGATCACATGGTCCTGCTGGAGTTCCGCACCGCCGCCGGGATC
ACTCTCGGCATGGACGAGCTGTACAAGTAATACCACCCAGCTTTCTTGTACAAAGTGGTACGCGTGAATT
CACTCCTCAGGTGCAGGCTGCCTATCAGAAGGTGGTGGCTGGTGTGGCCAATGCCCTGGCTCACAAATAC
CACTGAGATCTTTTTCCCTCTGCCAAAAATTATGGGGACATCATGAAGCCCCTTGAGCATCTGACTTCTG
GCTAATAAAGGAAATTTATTTTCATTGCAATAGTGTGTTGGAATTTTTTGTGTCTCTCACTCGGAAGGAC
ATATGGGAGGGCAAATCATTTAAAACATCAGAATGAGTATTTGGTTTAGAGTTTGGCAACATATGCCCAT
ATGCTGGCTGCCATGAACAAAGGTTGGCTATAAAGAGGTCATCAGTATATGAAACAGCCCCCTGCTGTCC
ATTCCTTATTCCATAGAAAAGCCTTGACTTGAGGTTAGATTTTTTTTATATTTTGTTTTGTGTTATTTTT
TTCTTTAACATCCCTAAAATTTTCCTTACATGTTTTACTAGCCAGATTTTTCCTCCTCTCCTGACTACTC
CCAGTCATAGCTGTCCCTCTTCTCTTATGGAGATCCCTCGACCTGCAGCCCAAGCTTGGCGTAATCATGG
TCATAGCTGTTTCCTGTGTGAAATTGTTATCCGCTCACAATTCCACACAACATACGAGCCGGAAGCATAA
AGTGTAAAGCCTGGGGTGCCTAATGAGTGAGCTAACTCACATTAATTGCGTTGCGCTCACTGCCCGCTTT
CCAGTCGGGAAACCTGTCGTGCCAGCGGATCGACAGTACTAAGCTTGGTCTAATACCCAATCTCTCGTCT
TATCCAGATGTTTTATACGCCTCTGGCCCGTGTCTCAAAATCTCTGATGTTACATTGCACAAGATAAAAT
AATATCATCATGAACAATAAAACTGTCTGCTTACATAAACAGTAATACAAGGGGTGTTATGAGCCATATT
CAACGGGAAACGTCGAGGCCGCGATTAAATTCCAACATGGATGCTGATTTATATGGGTATAAATGGGCTC
GCGATAATGTCGGGCAATCAGGTGCGACAATCTATCGCTTGTATGGGAAGCCCGATGCGCCAGAGTTGTT
TCTGAAACATGGCAAAGGTAGCGTTGCCAATGATGTTACAGATGAGATGGTCAGACTAAACTGGCTGACG
GAATTTATGCCTCTTCCGACCATCAAGCATTTTATCCGTACTCCTGATGATGCATGGTTACTCACCACTG
CGATCCCCGGAAAAACAGCATTCCAGGTATTAGAAGAATATCCTGATTCAGGTGAAAATATTGTTGATGC
GCTGGCAGTGTTCCTGCGCCGGTTGCATTCGATTCCTGTTTGTAATTGTCCTTTTAACAGCGATCGCGTA
TTTCGTCTCGCTCAGGCGCAATCACGAATGAATAACGGTTTGGTTGATGCGAGTGATTTTGATGACGAGC
GTAATGGCTGGCCTGTTGAACAAGTCTGGAAAGAAATGCATAAACTTTTGCCATTCTCACCGGATTCAGT
CGTCACTCATGGTGATTTCTCACTTGATAACCTTATTTTTGACGAGGGGAAATTAATAGGTTGTATTGAT
GTTGGACGAGTCGGAATCGCAGACCGATACCAGGATCTTGCCATCCTATGGAACTGCCTCGGTGAGTTTT
CTCCTTCATTACAGAAACGGCTTTTTCAAAAATATGGTATTGATAATCCTGATATGAATAAATTGCAGTT
TCATTTGATGCTCGATGAGTTTTTCTAATCAGAATTGGTTAATTGGTTGTAACACTGGCAGAGCATTACG
CTGACTTGACGGGACGGCGCAAGCTCATGACCAAAATCCCTTAACGTGAGTTACGCGTCGTTCCACTGAG
CGTCAGAGGTATCACTAGTATTACAGAGGTAAGTTATAACAGTCGCCTAACCC
Features (pLannotate 1.2.2; 28 found; start..end, strand, type, name):
     87..675     -  rep_origin     ori: high-copy-number ColE1/pMB1/pBR322/pUC origin of replication
    846..1706    -  CDS            AmpR: β-lactamase; bla; confers resistance to ampicillin, carbenicillin, and related antibiotics
   1707..1778    -  promoter       AmpR promoter: bla
   1857..2456    +  CDS            PuroR: puromycin N-acetyltransferase; pac from Streptomyces alboniger; confers resistance to puromycin
   2461..2541    +  CDS            HBB (fragment): HBB_PONPY - Experimental evidence at transcript level: Swiss-Prot protein existence level 2. Involved in oxygen transport from the lung to the various peripheral tissues. From Pongo pygmaeus (Bornean orangutan).
   2612..2667    +  polyA_signal   β-globin poly(A) signal: rabbit β-globin polyadenylation signal (Gil and Proudfoot, 1987)
   3646..3666    +  protein_bind   attB4: mutant version of attB; core recombination site for the Gateway® BP reaction BP Clonase™
   3734..3945    +  promoter       EF-1α core promoter: core promoter for human elongation factor EF-1α
   3946..4884    +  intron         EF-1α intron A: intron upstream of the start codon of human EF-1α
   4911..4931    +  protein_bind   attB1: mutant version of attB; core recombination site for the Gateway® BP reaction BP Clonase™
   4951..5646    +  CDS            mKate2: mKate2 is a basic (constitutively fluorescent) red fluorescent protein published in 2009, derived from Entacmaea quadricolor. It is reported to be a rapidly-maturing monomer with moderate acid sensitivity.
   5666..5690    -  protein_bind   attB2: mutant version of attB; recombination site for the Gateway® BP reaction BP Clonase™
   5834..5908    +  CDS            HBB (fragment): HBB_PONPY - Experimental evidence at transcript level: Swiss-Prot protein existence level 2. Involved in oxygen transport from the lung to the various peripheral tissues. From Pongo pygmaeus (Bornean orangutan).
   5979..6034    +  polyA_signal   β-globin poly(A) signal: rabbit β-globin polyadenylation signal (Gil and Proudfoot, 1987)
   6418..6443    +  misc_feature   SA: splice acceptor site
   7115..7135    +  protein_bind   attB4: mutant version of attB; core recombination site for the Gateway® BP reaction BP Clonase™
   7203..7414    +  promoter       EF-1α core promoter: core promoter for human elongation factor EF-1α
   7415..8353    +  intron         EF-1α intron A: intron upstream of the start codon of human EF-1α
   8380..8400    +  protein_bind   attB1: mutant version of attB; core recombination site for the Gateway® BP reaction BP Clonase™
   8411..9127    +  CDS            EBFP2: EBFP2 is a basic (constitutively fluorescent) blue fluorescent protein published in 2007, derived from Aequorea victoria. It is reported to be a rapidly-maturing monomer with moderate acid sensitivity.
   9135..9159    -  protein_bind   attB2: mutant version of attB; recombination site for the Gateway® BP reaction BP Clonase™
   9163..9243    +  CDS            HBB (fragment): HBB_PONPY - Experimental evidence at transcript level: Swiss-Prot protein existence level 2. Involved in oxygen transport from the lung to the various peripheral tissues. From Pongo pygmaeus (Bornean orangutan).
   9314..9369    +  polyA_signal   β-globin poly(A) signal: rabbit β-globin polyadenylation signal (Gil and Proudfoot, 1987)
   9752..9774    -  protein_bind   lac operator (fragment): The lac repressor binds to the lac operator to inhibit transcription in E. coli. This inhibition can be relieved by adding lactose or isopropyl-β-D-thiogalactopyranoside (IPTG). lac repressor encoded by lacI
   9778..9808    -  promoter       lac promoter: promoter for the E. coli lac operon
   9823..9844    -  protein_bind   CAP binding site: CAP binding activates transcription in the presence of cAMP. E. coli catabolite activator protein
   9857..9896    -  CDS            lacI (fragment): lac repressor; lacI; The lac repressor binds to the lac operator to inhibit transcription in E. coli. This inhibition can be relieved by adding lactose or isopropyl-β-D-thiogalactopyranoside (IPTG).
  10069..10878   +  CDS            KanR: aminoglycoside phosphotransferase; aph(3')-Ia; confers resistance to kanamycin in bacteria or G418 (Geneticin®) in eukaryotes
