[The description below was written by a language model from this plasmid's Addgene catalogue record and pLannotate feature annotations shown in this document.]
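Description:
LSB-hsa-miR-548d-5p is a mammalian expression and synthetic biology plasmid, about 11 kb, built on the Low Sensor Backbone (LSB) to report the activity of the human microRNA hsa-miR-548d-5p by fluorescence. It replicates in E. coli from a high-copy ColE1/pUC-type origin and carries both an ampicillin resistance gene (β-lactamase with its bla promoter) and a kanamycin resistance gene (aph(3')-Ia). The record specifies selection with both antibiotics.

The payload is two parallel transcription units. Each is driven by the human EF-1α core promoter with its intron A, and each ends in a rabbit β-globin polyadenylation signal. The first unit encodes the red fluorescent protein mKate2 and, according to the catalogue entry, carries the hsa-miR-548d-5p target in its 3' UTR. This target is not separately annotated in the feature table, though an unannotated stretch lies between the mKate2 cassette and its β-globin sequence. The second unit encodes the blue fluorescent protein EBFP2 without the target and serves as an internal reference. When the miRNA is active in transfected cells, mKate2 is repressed relative to EBFP2, so the red-to-blue ratio measures miRNA activity while normalising for plasmid dose. Gateway attB4, attB1 and attB2 scars flank the promoters and reporters, reflecting modular assembly, although the insert itself is recorded as cloned by Gibson assembly.

A puromycin N-acetyltransferase coding sequence with a third β-globin poly(A) signal is also present. The depositor notes that puromycin selection works, but no promoter for this gene is annotated. The repeated poly(A) element makes the plasmid inherently unstable. The depositor also reports small discrepancies between the deposited sequence and the physical plasmid, including short insertions flanking the puromycin coding region.
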