Addgene plasmid #103632: LSB-hsa-miR-548d-5p
Purpose: Used to sense miRNA activity using fluorescence based tools. hsa-miR-548d-5p target in 3' UTR of of mKate. miRNA activity can be measured by the repression of mKate2 relative to EBFP2 fluorescent proteins . Plasmid is inherently unstable; please see Depositor Comments
Depositing lab: Ron Weiss. Depositing organization: Massachusetts Institute of Technology. Publication: A mixed antagonistic/synergistic miRNA repression model enables accurate predictions of multi-input miRNA sensor activity. Gam JJ, Babb J, Weiss R. Nat Commun. 2018 Jun 22;9(1):2430. doi: 10.1038/s41467-018-04575-0. PubMed 29934631.
Backbone
  Vector backbone: Low Sensor Backbone (LSB)
  Vector type: Mammalian Expression, Synthetic Biology
Growth in bacteria
  Bacterial resistance: Ampicillin and Kanamycin, 100 & 50 μg/mL
  Growth temperature: 30°C
  Growth strain: NEB Stable
  Copy number: High Copy
Gene/Insert
  Gene/Insert name: hsa-miR-548d-5p target
  Species: H. sapiens (human)
  Promoter: EF-1a
  Cloning method: Gibson Cloning
Terms and licenses: Academic/Nonprofit Terms; Industry Terms: Not Available to Industry
Depositor comments: Please note that this plasmid is inherently unstable due to a repeating poly A element. We recommend performing a diagnostic digest on multiple colonies upon receipt. The depositors would like to note the presence of several discrepancies between the depositor sequence and physical plasmid sequence. In particular, the sequences upstream and downstream of the puromycin coding region have 10 bp insertions which do not affect the ability to perform puromycin selection. The sequences for those regions within the physical plasmids are as follows: Upstream of Puro: GAATTCGACCGCCTGTCTCAAGGTGCCACC; Downstream of Puro: GCTTTGAGACTACGCGTGAATTCACTCCTC. Please contact if you are interested in this plasmid prior to placing an order.
How to cite: LSB-hsa-miR-548d-5p was a gift from Ron Weiss (Addgene plasmid # 103632 ; http://n2t.net/addgene:103632 ; RRID:Addgene_103632)
