>Addgene plasmid #103632 | LSB-hsa-miR-548d-5p | depositor partial sequence | sequence record 196313 | hsa-miR-548d-5p target
GGCAAAAACCACAATTACTTTT
